Addgene plasmid #136568: pzyxin-emiRFP703
Purpose: Zyxin labeling with near-infrared fluorescent protein emiRFP703 (enhanced miRFP703)
Depositing lab: Vladislav Verkhusha. Depositing organization: Albert Einstein College of Medicine. Publication: A set of monomeric near-infrared fluorescent proteins for multicolor imaging across scales. Matlashov ME, Shcherbakova DM, Alvelid J, Baloban M, Pennacchietti F, Shemetov AA, Testa I, Verkhusha VV. Nat Commun. 2020 Jan 13;11(1):239. doi: 10.1038/s41467-019-13897-6. PubMed 31932632.
Backbone
  Vector backbone: pN1
  Backbone manufacturer: Clontech
  Vector type: Mammalian Expression
  Selectable markers: Neomycin (select with G418)
Growth in bacteria
  Bacterial resistance: Kanamycin, 50 μg/mL
  Growth temperature: 37°C
  Growth strain: DH5alpha
  Copy number: High Copy
Gene/Insert
  Gene/Insert name: zyxin-emiRFP703
  Species: H. sapiens (human), Synthetic
  Promoter: CMV
  Tag / fusion protein: emiRFP703 (C terminal on insert)
  Cloning method: Restriction Enzyme; 5′ cloning site EcoRI (not destroyed); 3′ cloning site NotI (not destroyed)
  Sequencing primers: 5′ CMV Forward; 3′ SV40pA-R
Terms and licenses: Academic/Nonprofit Terms; Industry Terms: Not Available to Industry
How to cite: pzyxin-emiRFP703 was a gift from Vladislav Verkhusha (Addgene plasmid # 136568 ; http://n2t.net/addgene:136568 ; RRID:Addgene_136568)
