[The description below was written by a language model from this plasmid's Addgene catalogue record and pLannotate feature annotations shown in this document.]
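Description:
pzyxin-emiRFP703 is a mammalian expression plasmid of about 6.6 kb built on the Clontech pN1 backbone, designed to label the focal adhesion protein zyxin with a near-infrared fluorescent protein. It replicates in E. coli at high copy from a ColE1/pUC-type origin and also carries an f1 phage origin. A single Tn5 aminoglycoside phosphotransferase gene (NeoR/KanR) serves both hosts. A bacterial bla-type promoter drives it for kanamycin selection in bacteria, and the SV40 enhancer/early promoter drives it for G418 selection in mammalian cells, with the HSV TK polyadenylation signal terminating the cassette. The small annotated fragments of ble, bGH poly(A) and SV40 large T antigen appear to be residual backbone sequence rather than functional elements.

The expression cassette uses the human cytomegalovirus immediate early enhancer and promoter to drive strong constitutive transcription of human zyxin (ZYX). The zyxin coding sequence is followed after a short linker by emiRFP703, so the fluorescent protein sits at the C terminus of zyxin, and an SV40 poly(A) signal ends the transcript. The fusion was inserted between EcoRI and NotI sites, both of which are retained. emiRFP703 is an enhanced version of miRFP703, a monomeric near-infrared protein derived from a Rhodopseudomonas palustris bacteriophytochrome, and it requires biliverdin as its chromophore. Because zyxin binds alpha-actinin and localises to adhesion plaques and actin-rich structures, the fusion serves as a near-infrared marker of focal adhesions in transfected cells. Its emission range makes it suitable for multicolour imaging alongside visible-range fluorescent proteins.
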