Features (pLannotate 1.2.2; 15 found; start..end, strand, type, name):
     79..382     +  enhancer       CMV enhancer: human cytomegalovirus immediate early enhancer
    383..586     +  promoter       CMV promoter: human cytomegalovirus (CMV) immediate early promoter
    609..652     +  misc_feature   MCS (fragment): multiple cloning site
    654..2369    +  CDS            ZYX: ZYX_HUMAN - Experimental evidence at protein level: Swiss-Prot protein existence level 1. Adhesion plaque protein. Binds alpha-actinin and the CRP protein. Important for targeting TES and ENA/VASP family members to focal adhesions and for the formation of actin-rich structures. May be a component of a signal transduction pathway that mediates adhesion- stimulated changes in gene expression (By similarity). From Homo sapiens (Human).
   2388..3317    +  CDS            emiRFP703: emiRFP703 is a basic (constitutively fluorescent) near ir fluorescent protein published in 2020, derived from Rhodopseudomonas palustris. It has low acid sensitivity. It requires the cofactor biliverdin for fluorescence.
   3336..3419    +  CDS            large T antigen (fragment): large T antigen from SV40 (simian virus 40)
   3442..3563    +  polyA_signal   SV40 poly(A) signal: SV40 polyadenylation signal
   3597..4025    -  rep_origin     f1 ori (sequence partly withheld): f1 bacteriophage origin of replication; arrow indicates direction of (+) strand synthesis
   4052..4156    +  promoter       AmpR promoter: bla
   4158..4515    +  promoter       SV40 promoter: SV40 enhancer and early promoter
   4550..5344    +  CDS            NeoR/KanR: aminoglycoside phosphotransferase from Tn5; aph(3')-II (or nptII); confers resistance to neomycin, kanamycin, and G418 (Geneticin®)
   5365..5517    +  CDS            ble (fragment): BLE_KLEPN - Experimental evidence at protein level: Swiss-Prot protein existence level 1. Binding protein with a strong affinity to the bleomycin family of antibiotics. Binds to CL990; an antimitotic-antibiotic compound. From Klebsiella pneumoniae.
   5576..5623    +  polyA_signal   HSV TK poly(A) signal: herpes simplex virus thymidine kinase polyadenylation signal (Cole and Stacy, 1985)
   5714..5730    -  polyA_signal   bGH poly(A) signal (fragment): bovine growth hormone polyadenylation signal
   5952..6540    +  rep_origin     ori: high-copy-number ColE1/pMB1/pBR322/pUC origin of replication
>Addgene plasmid #136568 | pzyxin-emiRFP703 | addgene full sequence | sequence record 271530 | Addgene NGS Result
CGTATTACCGCCATGCATTAGTTATTAATAGTAATCAATTACGGGGTCATTAGTTCATAGCCCATATATG
GAGTTCCGCGTTACATAACTTACGGTAAATGGCCCGCCTGGCTGACCGCCCAACGACCCCCGCCCATTGA
CGTCAATAATGACGTATGTTCCCATAGTAACGCCAATAGGGACTTTCCATTGACGTCAATGGGTGGAGTA
TTTACGGTAAACTGCCCACTTGGCAGTACATCAAGTGTATCATATGCCAAGTACGCCCCCTATTGACGTC
AATGACGGTAAATGGCCCGCCTGGCATTATGCCCAGTACATGACCTTATGGGACTTTCCTACTTGGCAGT
ACATCTACGTATTAGTCATCGCTATTACCATGGTGATGCGGTTTTGGCAGTACATCAATGGGCGTGGATA
GCGGTTTGACTCACGGGGATTTCCAAGTCTCCACCCCATTGACGTCAATGGGAGTTTGTTTTGGCACCAA
AATCAACGGGACTTTCCAAAATGTCGTAACAACTCCGCCCCATTGACGCAAATGGGCGGTAGGCGTGTAC
GGTGGGAGGTCTATATAAGCAGAGCTGGTTTAGTGAACCGTCAGATCCGCTAGCGCTACCGGACTCAGAT
CTCGAGCTCAAGCTTCGAATTCCATGGCGGCCCCCCGCCCGTCTCCCGCGATCCCCGTTTCGGTCTCGGC
TCCGGCTTTTTACGCCCCGCAGAAGAAGTTCGGCCCTGTGGTGGCCCCAAAGCCCAAAGTGAATCCCTTC
CGGCCCAGGGACAGCGAGCCTCCCCCGGCACCCGGGGCCCAGCGCGCACAGATGGGCCGGGTGGGCGATA
TTCCCCCGCCGCCCCCGGAAGACTTTCCCCTGCCTCCACCTCCCCTTGCTGGGGATGGCGACGATGCAGA
GGGTGCTCTGGGAGGTGCCTTCCCGCCGCCCCCTCCCCCGATCGAGGAATCATTTCCCCCTGCGCCTCTG
GAGGAGGAGATCTTCCCTTCCCCGCCGCCTCCTCCGGAGGAGGAGGGAGGGCCTGAGGCCCCCATACCGC
CCCCACCACAGCCCAGGGAGAAGGTGAGCAGTATTGATTTGGAGATCGACTCTCTGTCCTCACTGCTGGA
TGACATGACCAAGAATGATCCTTTCAAAGCCCGGGTGTCATCTGGATATGTGCCCCCACCAGTGGCCACT
CCATTCAGTTCCAAGTCCAGTACCAAGCCTGCAGCCGGGGGCACAGCACCCCTGCCTCCTTGGAAGTCCC
CTTCCAGCTCCCAGCCTCTGCCCCAGGTTCCGGCTCCGGCTCAGAGCCAGACACAGTTCCATGTTCAGCC
CCAGCCCCAGCCCAAGCCTCAGGTCCAACTCCATGTCCAGTCCCAGACCCAGCCTGTGTCTTTGGCTAAC
ACCCAGCCCCGAGGGCCCCCAGCCTCATCTCCGGCTCCAGCCCCTAAGTTTTCTCCAGTGACTCCTAAGT
TTACTCCTGTGGCTTCCAAGTTCAGTCCTGGAGCCCCAGGTGGATCTGGGTCACAACCAAATCAAAAATT
GGGGCACCCCGAAGCTCTTTCTGCTGGCACAGGCTCCCCTCAACCTCCCAGCTTCACCTATGCCCAGCAG
AGGGAGAAGCCCCGAGTGCAGGAGAAGCAGCACCCCGTGCCCCCACCGGCTCAGAACCAAAACCAGGTGC
GCTCCCCTGGGGCCCCAGGGCCCCTGACTCTGAAGGAGGTGGAGGAGCTGGAGCAGCTGACCCAGCAGCT
AATGCAGGACATGGAGCATCCTCAGAGGCAGAATGTGGCTGTCAACGAACTCTGCGGCCGATGCCATCAA
CCCCTGGCCCGGGCGCAGCCAGCCGTCCGCGCTCTAGGGCAGCTGTTCCACATCGCCTGCTTCACCTGCC
ACCAGTGTGCGCAGCAGCTCCAGGGCCAGCAGTTCTACAGTCTGGAGGGGGCGCCGTACTGCGAGGGCTG
TTACACTGACACCCTGGAGAAGTGTAACACCTGCGGGGAGCCCATCACTGACCGCATGCTGAGGGCCACG
GGCAAGGCCTATCACCCGCACTGCTTCACCTGTGTGGTCTGCGCCCGCCCCCTGGAGGGCACCTCCTTCA
TCGTGGACCAGGCCAACCGGCCCCACTGTGTCCCCGACTACCACAAGCAGTACGCCCCGAGGTGCTCCGT
CTGCTCTGAGCCCATCATGCCTGAGCCTGGCCGAGATGAGACTGTGCGAGTGGTCGCCCTGGACAAGAAC
TTCCACATGAAGTGTTACAAGTGTGAGGACTGCGGGAAGCCCCTGTCGATTGAGGCAGATGACAATGGCT
GCTTCCCCCTGGACGGTCACGTGCTCTGTCGGAAGTGCCACACTGCTAGAGCCCAGACGGATCCACCGGT
CGCCACCATGGCGGAAGGCTCCGTCGCCAGGCAGCCTGACCTCTTGACCTGCGAACATGAAGAGATCCAC
CTCGCCGGCTCGATCCAGCCGCATGGCGCGCTTCTGGTCGTCAGCGAACATGATCATCGCGTCATCCAGG
CCAGCGCCAACGCCGCGGAATTTCTGAATCTCGGAAGCGTACTCGGCGTTCCGCTCGCCGAGATCGACGG
CGATCTGTTGATCAAGATCCTGCCGCATCTCGATCCCACCGCCGAAGGCATGCCGGTCGCGGTGCGCTGC
CGGATCGGCAATCCCTCTACGGAGTACTGCGGTCTGATGCATCGGCCTCCGGAAGGCGGGCTGATCATCG
AACTCGAACGTGCCGGCCCGTCGATCGATCTGTCAGGCACGCTGGCGCCGGCGCTGGAGCGGATCCGCAC
GGCGGGTTCACTGCGCGCGCTGTGCGATGACACCGTGCTGCTGTTTCAGCAGTGCACCGGCTACGACCGG
GTGATGGTGTATCGTTTCGATGAGCAAGGCCACGGCCTGGTATTCTCCGAGTGCCATGTGCCTGGGCTCG
AATCCTATTTCGGCAACCGCTATCCGTCGTCGCTGGTCCCGCAGATGGCGCGGCAGCTGTACGTGCGGCA
GCGCGTCCGCGTGCTGGTCGACGTCACCTATCAGCCGGTGCCGCTGGAGCCGCGGCTGTCGCCGCTGACC
GGGCGCGATCTCGACATGTCGGGCTGCTTCCTGCGCTCGATGTCGCCGATCCATCTGCAGTTCCTGAAGG
ACATGGGCGTGCGCGCCACCCTGGCGGTGTCGCTGGTGGTCGGCGGCAAGCTGTGGGGCCTGGTTGTCTG
TCACCATTATCTGCCGCGCTTCATCCGTTTCGAGCTGCGGGCGATCTGCAAACGGCTCGCCGAAAGGATC
GCGACGCGGATCACCGCGCTTGAGAGCTAAGCGGCCGCGACTCTAGATCATAATCAGCCATACCACATTT
GTAGAGGTTTTACTTGCTTTAAAAAACCTCCCACACCTCCCCCTGAACCTGAAACATAAAATGAATGCAA
TTGTTGTTGTTAACTTGTTTATTGCAGCTTATAATGGTTACAAATAAAGCAATAGCATCACAAATTTCAC
AAATAAAGCATTTTTTTCACTGCATTCTAGTTGTGGTTTGTCCAAACTCATCAATGTATCTTAAGGCGTA
AATTGTAAGCGTTAATATTTTGTTAAAATTCGCGTTAAATTTTTGTTAAATCAGCTCATTTTTTAACCAA
TAGGCCGAAATCGGCAAAATCCCTTATAAATCAAAAGAATAGACCGAGATAGGGT
[37 nt withheld, positions 3696-3732]
AAAGAACGTGGACTCCAACGTCAAAGG
[49 nt withheld, positions 3760-3808]
T
[91 nt withheld, positions 3810-3900]
G
[124 nt withheld, positions 3902-4025]
CAGGTGGCACTTTTCGGGGAAATGTGCGCGGAACCCCTATTTGTTTATTTTTCTAAATACATTCAAATAT
GTATCCGCTCATGAGACAATAACCCTGATAAATGCTTCAATAATATTGAAAAAGGAAGAGTCCTGAGGCG
GAAAGAACCAGCTGTGGAATGTGTGTCAGTTAGGGTGTGGAAAGTCCCCAGGCTCCCCAGCAGGCAGAAG
TATGCAAAGCATGCATCTCAATTAGTCAGCAACCAGGTGTGGAAAGTCCCCAGGCTCCCCAGCAGGCAGA
AGTATGCAAAGCATGCATCTCAATTAGTCAGCAACCATAGTCCCGCCCCTAACTCCGCCCATCCCGCCCC
TAACTCCGCCCAGTTCCGCCCATTCTCCGCCCCATGGCTGACTAATTTTTTTTATTTATGCAGAGGCCGA
GGCCGCCTCGGCCTCTGAGCTATTCCAGAAGTAGTGAGGAGGCTTTTTTGGAGGCCTAGGCTTTTGCAAA
GATCGATCAAGAGACAGGATGAGGATCGTTTCGCATGATTGAACAAGATGGATTGCACGCAGGTTCTCCG
GCCGCTTGGGTGGAGAGGCTATTCGGCTATGACTGGGCACAACAGACAATCGGCTGCTCTGATGCCGCCG
TGTTCCGGCTGTCAGCGCAGGGGCGCCCGGTTCTTTTTGTCAAGACCGACCTGTCCGGTGCCCTGAATGA
ACTGCAAGACGAGGCAGCGCGGCTATCGTGGCTGGCCACGACGGGCGTTCCTTGCGCAGCTGTGCTCGAC
GTTGTCACTGAAGCGGGAAGGGACTGGCTGCTATTGGGCGAAGTGCCGGGGCAGGATCTCCTGTCATCTC
ACCTTGCTCCTGCCGAGAAAGTATCCATCATGGCTGATGCAATGCGGCGGCTGCATACGCTTGATCCGGC
TACCTGCCCATTCGACCACCAAGCGAAACATCGCATCGAGCGAGCACGTACTCGGATGGAAGCCGGTCTT
GTCGATCAGGATGATCTGGACGAAGAGCATCAGGGGCTCGCGCCAGCCGAACTGTTCGCCAGGCTCAAGG
CGAGCATGCCCGACGGCGAGGATCTCGTCGTGACCCATGGCGATGCCTGCTTGCCGAATATCATGGTGGA
AAATGGCCGCTTTTCTGGATTCATCGACTGTGGCCGGCTGGGTGTGGCGGACCGCTATCAGGACATAGCG
TTGGCTACCCGTGATATTGCTGAAGAGCTTGGCGGCGAATGGGCTGACCGCTTCCTCGTGCTTTACGGTA
TCGCCGCTCCCGATTCGCAGCGCATCGCCTTCTATCGCCTTCTTGACGAGTTCTTCTGAGCGGGACTCTG
GGGTTCGAAATGACCGACCAAGCGACGCCCAACCTGCCATCACGAGATTTCGATTCCACCGCCGCCTTCT
ATGAAAGGTTGGGCTTCGGAATCGTTTTCCGGGACGCCGGCTGGATGATCCTCCAGCGCGGGGATCTCAT
GCTGGAGTTCTTCGCCCACCCTAGGGGGAGGCTAACTGAAACACGGAAGGAGACAATACCGGAAGGAACC
CGCGCTATGACGGCAATAAAAAGACAGAATAAAACGCACGGTGTTGGGTCGTTTGTTCATAAACGCGGGG
TTCGGTCCCAGGGCTGGCACTCTGTCGATACCCCACCGAGACCCCATTGGGGCCAATACGCCCGCGTTTC
TTCCTTTTCCCCACCCCACCCCCCAAGTTCGGGTGAAGGCCCAGGGCTCGCAGCCAACGTCGGGGCGGCA
GGCCCTGCCATAGCCTCAGGTTACTCATATATACTTTAGATTGATTTAAAACTTCATTTTTAATTTAAAA
GGATCTAGGTGAAGATCCTTTTTGATAATCTCATGACCAAAATCCCTTAACGTGAGTTTTCGTTCCACTG
AGCGTCAGACCCCGTAGAAAAGATCAAAGGATCTTCTTGAGATCCTTTTTTTCTGCGCGTAATCTGCTGC
TTGCAAACAAAAAAACCACCGCTACCAGCGGTGGTTTGTTTGCCGGATCAAGAGCTACCAACTCTTTTTC
CGAAGGTAACTGGCTTCAGCAGAGCGCAGATACCAAATACTGTTCTTCTAGTGTAGCCGTAGTTAGGCCA
CCACTTCAAGAACTCTGTAGCACCGCCTACATACCTCGCTCTGCTAATCCTGTTACCAGTGGCTGCTGCC
AGTGGCGATAAGTCGTGTCTTACCGGGTTGGACTCAAGACGATAGTTACCGGATAAGGCGCAGCGGTCGG
GCTGAACGGGGGGTTCGTGCACACAGCCCAGCTTGGAGCGAACGACCTACACCGAACTGAGATACCTACA
GCGTGAGCTATGAGAAAGCGCCACGCTTCCCGAAGGGAGAAAGGCGGACAGGTATCCGGTAAGCGGCAGG
GTCGGAACAGGAGAGCGCACGAGGGAGCTTCCAGGGGGAAACGCCTGGTATCTTTATAGTCCTGTCGGGT
TTCGCCACCTCTGACTTGAGCGTCGATTTTTGTGATGCTCGTCAGGGGGGCGGAGCCTATGGAAAAACGC
CAGCAACGCGGCCTTTTTACGGTTCCTGGCCTTTTGCTGGCCTTTTGCTCACATGTTCTTTCCTGCGTTA
TCCCCTGATTCTGTGGATAAC
